LOCUS       Exported 5764 bp ds-DNA circular SYN 12-MAY-2021
DEFINITION  FX cloning Pichia pastoris expression vector with AOX1 promoter and
            N-terminal 10x His tag, GFP and 3C protease cleavage site.
ACCESSION   .
VERSION     .
KEYWORDS    pICXNHG3
SOURCE      synthetic DNA construct
  ORGANISM  synthetic DNA construct
REFERENCE   1 (bases 1 to 5764)
  AUTHORS   Geertsma ER, Dutzler R
  TITLE     A versatile and efficient high-throughput cloning tool for
            structural biology.
  JOURNAL   Biochemistry. 2011 Apr 19;50(15):3272-8. Epub 2011 Mar 25.
  PUBMED    21410291
REFERENCE   2 (bases 1 to 5764)
  AUTHORS   .
  TITLE     Direct Submission
  JOURNAL   Exported May 12, 2021 from SnapGene Server 1.1.58
            http://www.snapgene.com
FEATURES             Location/Qualifiers
     source          1..5764
                     /organism="synthetic DNA construct"
                     /mol_type="other DNA"
     promoter        2..940
                     /gene="Pichia pastoris AOX1"
                     /label=AOX1 promoter
                     /note="inducible promoter, regulated by methanol"
     CDS             985..1014
                     /codon_start=1
                     /product="10xHis affinity tag"
                     /label=10xHis
                     /translation="HHHHHHHHHH"
     CDS             1015..1725
                     /codon_start=1
                     /product="yeast-enhanced green fluorescent protein"
                     /label=yeGFP
                     /note="codons optimized for translation in S. cerevisiae
                     and C. albicans"
                     /translation="SKGEELFTGVVPILVELDGDVNGHKFSVSGEGEGDATYGKLTLKF
                     ICTTGKLPVPWPTLVTTFGYGVQCFARYPDHMKQHDFFKSAMPEGYVQERTIFFKDDGN
                     YKTRAEVKFEGDTLVNRIELKGIDFKEDGNILGHKLEYNYNSHNVYIMADKQKNGIKVN
                     FKIRHNIEDGSVQLADHYQQNTPIGDGPVLLPDNHYLSTQSALSKDPNEKRDHMVLLEF
                     VTAAGITHGMDELYK"
     CDS             1732..1755
                     /codon_start=1
                     /product="recognition and cleavage site for human
                     rhinovirus 3C and PreScission proteases"
                     /label=HRV 3C site
                     /translation="LEVLFQGP"
     CDS             complement(1804..2109)
                     /codon_start=1
                     /gene="ccdB"
                     /product="CcdB, a bacterial toxin that poisons DNA gyrase"
                     /label=ccdB
                     /note="Plasmids containing the ccdB gene cannot be
                     propagated in standard E. coli strains."
                     /translation="MQFKVYTYKRESRYRLFVDVQSDIIDTPGRRMVIPLASARLLSDK
                     VSRELYPVVHIGDESWRMMTTDMASVPVSVIGEEVADLSHRENDIKNAINLMFWGI"
     primer_bind     complement(1906..1925)
                     /label=ccdB-fwd
                     /note="ccdB gene, forward primer"
     CDS             complement(2451..3110)
                     /codon_start=1
                     /gene="cat"
                     /product="chloramphenicol acetyltransferase"
                     /label=CmR
                     /note="confers resistance to chloramphenicol"
                     /translation="MEKKITGYTTVDISQWHRKEHFEAFQSVAQCTYNQTVQLDITAFL
                     KTVKKNKHKFYPAFIHILARLMNAHPEFRMAMKDGELVIWDSVHPCYTVFHEQTETFSS
                     LWSEYHDDFRQFLHIYSQDVACYGENLAYFPKGFIENMFFVSANPWVSFTSFDLNVANM
                     DNFFAPVFTMGKYYTQGDKVLMPLAIQVHHAVCDGFHVGRMLNELQQYCDEWQGGA"
     primer_bind     3025..3044
                     /label=CAT-R
                     /note="Chloramphenicol resistance gene, reverse primer"
     promoter        complement(3164..3194)
                     /label=lac UV5 promoter
                     /note="E. coli lac promoter with an ""up"" mutation"
     protein_bind    complement(3219..3343)
                     /gene="mutant version of attR"
                     /label=attR1
                     /bound_moiety="LR Clonase(TM)"
                     /note="recombination site for the Gateway(R) LR reaction"
     CDS             complement(3362..3382)
                     /codon_start=1
                     /product="nuclear localization signal of SV40 (simian virus
                     40) large T antigen"
                     /label=SV40 NLS
                     /translation="PKKKRKV"
     CDS             complement(3386..3406)
                     /codon_start=1
                     /product="nuclear localization signal of SV40 (simian virus
                     40) large T antigen"
                     /label=SV40 NLS
                     /translation="PKKKRKV"
     CDS             3446..3475
                     /codon_start=1
                     /product="Myc (human c-Myc proto-oncogene) epitope tag"
                     /label=Myc
                     /translation="EQKLISEEDL"
     CDS             3491..3508
                     /codon_start=1
                     /product="6xHis affinity tag"
                     /label=6xHis
                     /translation="HHHHHH"
     terminator      3588..3834
                     /gene="Pichia pastoris AOX1"
                     /label=AOX1 terminator
                     /note="transcription terminator for AOX1"
     promoter        3849..4260
                     /gene="S. cerevisiae TEF1"
                     /label=TEF1 promoter
                     /note="promoter for EF-1-alpha"
     promoter        4268..4315
                     /label=EM7 promoter
                     /note="synthetic bacterial promoter "
     CDS             4334..4708
                     /codon_start=1
                     /gene="Sh ble from Streptoalloteichus hindustanus"
                     /product="antibiotic-binding protein"
                     /label=BleoR
                     /note="confers resistance to bleomycin, phleomycin, and
                     Zeocin(TM)"
                     /translation="MAKLTSAVPVLTARDVAGAVEFWTDRLGFSRDFVEDDFAGVVRDD
                     VTLFISAVQDQVVPDNTLAWVWVRGLDELYAEWSEVVSTNFRDASGPAMTEIGEQPWGR
                     EFALRDPAGNCVHFVAEEQD"
     terminator      4774..5021
                     /gene="S. cerevisiae CYC1"
                     /label=CYC1 terminator
                     /note="transcription terminator for CYC1"
     primer_bind     complement(4790..4808)
                     /label=CYC1
                     /note="CYC1 transcription termination signal, reverse
                     primer"
     rep_origin      complement(5096..5684)
                     /direction=LEFT
                     /label=ori
                     /note="high-copy-number ColE1/pMB1/pBR322/pUC origin of
                     replication"
     primer_bind     complement(5176..5195)
                     /label=pBR322ori-F
                     /note="pBR322 origin, forward primer"
ORIGIN
        1 agatctaaca tccaaagacg aaaggttgaa tgaaaccttt ttgccatccg acatccacag
       61 gtccattctc acacataagt gccaaacgca acaggagggg atacactagc agcagaccgt
      121 tgcaaacgca ggacctccac tcctcttctc ctcaacaccc acttttgcca tcgaaaaacc
      181 agcccagtta ttgggcttga ttggagctcg ctcattccaa ttccttctat taggctacta
      241 acaccatgac tttattagcc tgtctatcct ggcccccctg gcgaggttca tgtttgttta
      301 tttccgaatg caacaagctc cgcattacac ccgaacatca ctccagatga gggctttctg
      361 agtgtggggt caaatagttt catgttcccc aaatggccca aaactgacag tttaaacgct
      421 gtcttggaac ctaatatgac aaaagcgtga tctcatccaa gatgaactaa gtttggttcg
      481 ttgaaatgct aacggccagt tggtcaaaaa gaaacttcca aaagtcggca taccgtttgt
      541 cttgtttggt attgattgac gaatgctcaa aaataatctc attaatgctt agcgcagtct
      601 ctctatcgct tctgaacccc ggtgcacctg tgccgaaacg caaatgggga aacacccgct
      661 ttttggatga ttatgcattg tctccacatt gtatgcttcc aagattctgg tgggaatact
      721 gctgatagcc taacgttcat gatcaaaatt taactgttct aacccctact tgacagcaat
      781 atataaacag aaggaagctg ccctgtctta aacctttttt tttatcatca ttattagctt
      841 actttcataa ttgcgactgg ttccaattga caagcttttg attttaacga cttttaacga
      901 caacttgaga agatcaaaaa acaactaatt attcgaaacg aggaattcac gtggcccagc
      961 cggccgtctc ggatcggtac catgcaccat catcatcacc atcatcatca tcattctaaa
     1021 ggagaagaat tattcactgg tgttgtccca attttggttg aattagatgg tgatgttaat
     1081 ggtcacaaat tttctgtctc cggtgaaggt gaaggtgatg ctacttacgg taaattgacc
     1141 ttaaaattta tttgtactac tggtaaattg ccagttccat ggccaacctt agtcactact
     1201 ttcggttatg gtgttcaatg ttttgcgaga tacccagatc atatgaaaca acatgacttt
     1261 ttcaagtctg ccatgccaga aggttatgtt caagaaagaa ctattttttt caaagatgac
     1321 ggtaactaca agaccagagc tgaagtcaag tttgaaggtg ataccttagt taatagaatc
     1381 gaattaaaag gtattgattt taaagaagat ggtaacattt taggtcacaa attggaatac
     1441 aactataact ctcacaatgt ttacatcatg gctgacaaac aaaagaatgg tatcaaagtt
     1501 aacttcaaaa ttagacacaa cattgaagat ggttctgttc aattagctga ccattatcaa
     1561 caaaatactc caattggtga tggtccagtc ttgttaccag acaaccatta cttatccact
     1621 caatctgcct tatccaaaga tccaaacgaa aagagagacc acatggtctt gttagaattt
     1681 gttactgctg ctggtattac ccatggtatg gatgaattgt acaaaactag tttagaagtt
     1741 ttgtttcaag gtccaagtag aagagcgagc tgcagactgg ctgtgtataa gggagcctga
     1801 catttatatt ccccagaaca tcaggttaat ggcgtttttg atgtcatttt cgcggtggct
     1861 gagatcagcc acttcttccc cgataacgga gaccggcaca ctggccatat cggtggtcat
     1921 catgcgccag ctttcatccc cgatatgcac caccgggtaa agttcacggg agactttatc
     1981 tgacagcaga cgtgcactgg ccagggggat caccatccgt cgcccgggcg tgtcaataat
     2041 atcactctgt acatccacaa acagacgata acggctctct cttttatagg tgtaaacctt
     2101 aaactgcatt tcaccagccc ctgttctcgt cagcaaaaga gccgttcatt tcaataaacc
     2161 gggcgacctc agccatccct tcctgatttt ccgctttcca gcgttcggca cgcagacgac
     2221 gggcttcatt ctgcatggtt gtgcttacca gaccggagat attgacatca tatatgcctt
     2281 gagcaactga tagctgtcgc tgtcaactgt cactgtaata cgctgcttca tagcatacct
     2341 ctttttgaca tacttcgggt atacatatca gtatatattc ttataccgca aaaatcagcg
     2401 cgcaaatacg catactgtta tctggctttt agtaagccgg atccacgcgt ttacgccccg
     2461 ccctgccact catcgcagta ctgttgtaat tcattaagca ttctgccgac atggaagcca
     2521 tcacaaacgg catgatgaac ctgaatcgcc agcggcatca gcaccttgtc gccttgcgta
     2581 taatatttgc ccatggtgaa aacgggggcg aagaagttgt ccatattggc cacgtttaaa
     2641 tcaaaactgg tgaaactcac ccagggattg gctgagacga aaaacatatt ctcaataaac
     2701 cctttaggga aataggccag gttttcaccg taacacgcca catcttgcga atatatgtgt
     2761 agaaactgcc ggaaatcgtc gtggtattca ctccagagcg atgaaaacgt ttcagtttgc
     2821 tcatggaaaa cggtgtaaca agggtgaaca ctatcccata tcaccagctc accgtctttc
     2881 attgccatac ggaattccgg atgagcattc atcaggcggg caagaatgtg aataaaggcc
     2941 ggataaaact tgtgcttatt tttctttacg gtctttaaaa aggccgtaat atccagctga
     3001 acggtctggt tataggtaca ttgagcaact gactgaaatg cctcaaaatg ttctttacga
     3061 tgccattggg atatatcaac ggtggtatat ccagtgattt ttttctccat tttagcttcc
     3121 ttagctcctg aaaatctcga cggatcctaa ctcaaaatcc acacattata cgagccggaa
     3181 gcataaagtg taaagcctgg ggtgcctaat gcggccgcca tagtgactgg atatgttgtg
     3241 ttttacagta ttatgtagtc tgttttttat gcaaaatcta atttaatata ttgatattta
     3301 tatcatttta cgtttctcgt tcagcttttt tgtacaaact tgtgatatcg aattcgctag
     3361 ctacctttct cttctttttt ggatctacct ttctcttctt ttttggggat ccactagttc
     3421 agctcttctg cataataact atctagaaca aaaactcatc tcagaagagg atctgaatag
     3481 cgccgtcgac catcatcatc atcatcattg agtttgtagc cttagacatg actgttcctc
     3541 agttcaagtt gggcacttac gagaagaccg gtcttgctag attctaatca agaggatgtc
     3601 agaatgccat ttgcctgaga gatgcaggct tcatttttga tactttttta tttgtaacct
     3661 atatagtata ggattttttt tgtcattttg tttcttctcg tacgagcttg ctcctgatca
     3721 gcctatctcg cagctgatga atatcttgtg gtaggggttt gggaaaatca ttcgagtttg
     3781 atgtttttct tggtatttcc cactcctctt cagagtacag aagattaagt gagaccttcg
     3841 tttgtgcgga tcccccacac accatagctt caaaatgttt ctactccttt tttactcttc
     3901 cagattttct cggactccgc gcatcgccgt accacttcaa aacacccaag cacagcatac
     3961 taaattttcc ctctttcttc ctctagggtg tcgttaatta cccgtactaa aggtttggaa
     4021 aagaaaaaag agaccgcctc gtttcttttt cttcgtcgaa aaaggcaata aaaattttta
     4081 tcacgtttct ttttcttgaa attttttttt ttagtttttt tctctttcag tgacctccat
     4141 tgatatttaa gttaataaac ggtcttcaat ttctcaagtt tcagtttcat ttttcttgtt
     4201 ctattacaac tttttttact tcttgttcat tagaaagaaa gcatagcaat ctaatctaag
     4261 gggcggtgtt gacaattaat catcggcata gtatatcggc atagtataat acgacaaggt
     4321 gaggaactaa accatggcca agttgaccag tgccgttccg gtgctcaccg cgcgcgacgt
     4381 cgccggagcg gtcgagttct ggaccgaccg gctcgggttc tcccgggact tcgtggagga
     4441 cgacttcgcc ggtgtggtcc gggacgacgt gaccctgttc atcagcgcgg tccaggacca
     4501 ggtggtgccg gacaacaccc tggcctgggt gtgggtgcgc ggcctggacg agctgtacgc
     4561 cgagtggtcg gaggtcgtgt ccacgaactt ccgggacgcc tccgggccgg ccatgaccga
     4621 gatcggcgag cagccgtggg ggcgggagtt cgccctgcgc gacccggccg gcaactgcgt
     4681 gcacttcgtg gccgaggagc aggactgaca cgtccgacgg cggcccacgg gtcccaggcc
     4741 tcggagatcc gtcccccttt tcctttgtcg atatcatgta attagttatg tcacgcttac
     4801 attcacgccc tccccccaca tccgctctaa ccgaaaagga aggagttaga caacctgaag
     4861 tctaggtccc tatttatttt tttatagtta tgttagtatt aagaacgtta tttatatttc
     4921 aaatttttct tttttttctg tacagacgcg tgtacgcatg taacattata ctgaaaacct
     4981 tgcttgagaa ggttttggga cgctcgaagg ctttaatttg caagctggag accaacatgt
     5041 gagcaaaagg ccagcaaaag gccaggaacc gtaaaaaggc cgcgttgctg gcgtttttcc
     5101 ataggctccg cccccctgac gagcatcaca aaaatcgacg ctcaagtcag aggtggcgaa
     5161 acccgacagg actataaaga taccaggcgt ttccccctgg aagctccctc gtgcgctctc
     5221 ctgttccgac cctgccgctt accggatacc tgtccgcctt tctcccttcg ggaagcgtgg
     5281 cgctttctca atgctcacgc tgtaggtatc tcagttcggt gtaggtcgtt cgctccaagc
     5341 tgggctgtgt gcacgaaccc cccgttcagc ccgaccgctg cgccttatcc ggtaactatc
     5401 gtcttgagtc caacccggta agacacgact tatcgccact ggcagcagcc actggtaaca
     5461 ggattagcag agcgaggtat gtaggcggtg ctacagagtt cttgaagtgg tggcctaact
     5521 acggctacac tagaaggaca gtatttggta tctgcgctct gctgaagcca gttaccttcg
     5581 gaaaaagagt tggtagctct tgatccggca aacaaaccac cgctggtagc ggtggttttt
     5641 ttgtttgcaa gcagcagatt acgcgcagaa aaaaaggatc tcaagaagat cctttgatct
     5701 tttctacggg gtctgacgct cagtggaacg aaaactcacg ttaagggatt ttggtcatga
     5761 gatc
//
