[The description below was written by a language model from this plasmid's Addgene catalogue record and the feature table of its GenBank file.]
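Description:
pICXNHG3 is an empty yeast expression backbone of 5,764 bp, derived from Invitrogen's pPICZ and adapted for FX cloning, for producing N-terminally tagged proteins in Pichia pastoris. Expression is driven by the methanol-inducible AOX1 promoter and ended by the AOX1 terminator. Downstream of the promoter lies an open reading frame encoding a 10xHis tag, a yeast-enhanced GFP and a human rhinovirus 3C (PreScission) protease site. A gene placed in the cloning site is therefore expressed with an N-terminal fusion that allows affinity purification and fluorescence-based monitoring and can be cleaved off with 3C protease.

The cloning site is occupied by a counterselection cassette, in reverse orientation, carrying the gyrase toxin gene ccdB and a chloramphenicol acetyltransferase gene with a lac UV5 promoter. Because of ccdB, the empty vector is maintained in the tolerant strain DB3.1, and replacing the cassette with an insert allows recovery in ordinary E. coli strains. The annotation also marks an attR1 site and two SV40 NLS motifs, on the complementary strand, next to this cassette. They appear to be remnants of the cassette's source or automated annotation matches, and the record assigns them no function. The Myc and 6xHis tags of pPICZ are still annotated downstream, but the record does not say whether they are in frame with an insert.

Selection uses the Sh ble gene, with the TEF1 promoter for yeast, the EM7 promoter for bacteria and a CYC1 terminator, so Zeocin works in both hosts. Chloramphenicol is an additional bacterial selection for the empty vector. Replication in E. coli uses a ColE1/pUC-type origin, which the feature table annotates as high-copy although the catalogue lists the plasmid as low copy. No yeast replication origin is annotated. The associated publication places the vector in a high-throughput cloning toolkit for structural biology.
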