Addgene plasmid #49021: pICXNHG3
Purpose: (Empty Backbone) FX cloning Pichia pastoris expression vector with AOX1 promoter and N-terminal 10x His tag, GFP and 3C protease cleavage site
Depositing lab: Raimund Dutzler & Eric Geertsma. Depositing organization: University of Zurich. Publication: A versatile and efficient high-throughput cloning tool for structural biology. Geertsma ER, Dutzler R. Biochemistry. 2011 Apr 19;50(15):3272-8. Epub 2011 Mar 25. 10.1021/bi200178z PubMed 21410291.
Backbone
  Vector backbone: pPICZ
  Backbone manufacturer: Invitrogen
  Backbone size (bp): 5764
  Modifications to backbone: modified for compatibility with FX cloning and added tags/fusion proteins
  Vector type: Yeast Expression
  Promoter: AOX1
  Selectable markers: Zeocin
  Tag / fusion protein: decaHis (10x His) (N terminal on backbone); GFP (N terminal on backbone); 3C protease site (PreScission site) (N terminal on backbone)
Growth in bacteria
  Bacterial resistance: Chloramphenicol and Bleocin (Zeocin), 25 & 50 μg/mL
  Growth temperature: 37°C
  Growth strain: DB3.1
  Copy number: Low Copy
Gene/Insert
  Cloning method: Unknown
  Sequencing primers: 5′ AOX1-fwd (5'-GACTGGTTCCAATTGACAAGC-3'); 3′ AOX1-rev (5'-GCAAATGGCATTCTGACATCC-3')
Terms and licenses: Academic/Nonprofit Terms; Industry Terms: Not Available to Industry
Depositor comments: Constructed by Dr. Stephan Schenck, Dutzler lab, Dept of Biochemistry, University of Zurich, Switzerland.
How to cite: pICXNHG3 was a gift from Raimund Dutzler & Eric Geertsma (Addgene plasmid # 49021 ; http://n2t.net/addgene:49021 ; RRID:Addgene_49021)
