>Addgene plasmid #49021 | pICXNHG3 | addgene partial sequence | sequence record 73285 | CAT-R 5'-GCAACTGACTGAAATGCCTC-3'
ATCAACGGTGGTATATCCAGTGATTTTTTTCTCCATTTTAGCTTCCTTAGCTCCTGAAAATCTCGACGGA
TCCTAACTCAAAATCCACACATTATACGAGCCGGAAGCATAAAGTGTAAAGCCTGGGGTGCCTAATGCGG
CCGCCATAGTGACTGGATATGTTGTGTTTTACAGTATTATGTAGTCTGTTTTTTATGCAAAATCTAATTT
AATATATTGATATTTATATCATTTTACGTTTCTCGTTCAGCTTTTTTGTACAAACTTGTGATATCGAATT
CGCTAGCTACCTTTCTCTTCTTTTTTGGATCTACCTTTCTCTTCTTTTTTGGGGATCCACTAGTTCAGCT
CTTCTGCATAATAACTATCTAGAACAAAAACTCATCTCAGAAGAGGATCTGAATAGCGCCGTCGACCATC
ATCATCATCATCATTGAGTTTGTAGCCTTAGACATGACTGTTCCTCAGTTCAAGTTGGGCACTTACGAGA
AGACCGGTCTTGCTAGATTCTAATCAAGAGGATGTCAGAATGCCATTTGCCTGAGAGATGCAGGCTTCAT
TTTTGATACTTTTTTATTTGTAACCTATATAGTATAGGATTTTTTTTGTCATTTTGTTTCTTCTCGTACG
AGCTTGCTCCTGATCAGCCTATCTCGCAGCTGATGAATATCTTGTGGTAGGGGTTTGGGAAAATCATTCG
AGTTTGATGTTTTTCTTGGTATTTCCCACTCCTCTTCAGAGTACAGAAGATTAAGTGAGACCTTCGTTTG
TGCGGATCCCCCACACACCATAGCTTCAAAATGTTTCTACTCCTTTTTTACTCTTCCAGATTTTCTCGGA
CTCCGCGCATCGCCGTACCACTTCAAA
