>Addgene plasmid #49021 | pICXNHG3 | addgene partial sequence | sequence record 73374 | ccdb-fwd 5'-GCATGATGACCACCGATATG-3'
GTGGCTGATCTCAGCCACCGCGAAAATGACATCAAAAACGCCATTAACCTGATGTTCTGGGGAATATAAA
TGTCAGGCTCCCTTATACACAGCCAGTCTGCAGCTCGCTCTTCTACTTGGACCTTGAAACAAAACTTCTA
AACTAGTTTTGTACAATTCATCCATACCATGGGTAATACCAGCAGCAGTAACAAATTCTAACAAGACCAT
GTGGTCTCTCTTTTCGTTTGGATCTTTGGATAAGGCAGATTGAGTGGATAAGTAATGGTTGTCTGGTAAC
AAGACTGGACCATCACCAATTGGAGTATTTTGTTGATAATGGTCAGCTAATTGAACAGAACCATCTTCAA
TGTTGTGTCTAATTTTGAAGTTAACTTTGATACCATTCTTTTGTTTGTCAGCCATGATGTAAACATTGTG
AGAGTTATAGTTGTATTCCAATTTGTGACCTAAAATGTTACCATCTTCTTTAAAATCAATACCTTTTAAT
TCGATTCTATTAACTAAGGTATCACCTTCAAACTTGACTTCAGCTCTGGTCTTGTAGTTACCGTCATCTT
TGAAAAAAATAGTTCTTTCTTGAACATAACCTTCTGGCATGGCAGACTTGAAAAAGTCATGTTGTTTCAT
ATGATCTGGGTATCTCGCAAAACATTGAACACCATAACCGAAAGTAGTGACTAAGGTTGGCCATGGAACT
GGCAATTTACCAGTAGTACAAATAAATTTTAAGGTCAATTTACCGTAAGTAGCATCACCTTCACCTTCAC
CGGAGACAGAAAATTTGTGACCATTAACATCACCATCTAATTCAACCAAAATTGGGACAACACCAGTGAA
TAATTCTTCTCCTTTAGAATGATGATGATGATGGTGATGATGATGGTGCATGGTACCGATCCGAGACGGC
CGGCTGGGCCACGTGAA
